>Addgene plasmid #173250 | RVD-AC3 | addgene full sequence | sequence record 353031 | Addgene NGS Result
GCCCTATACCTTGTCTGCCTCCCCGCGTTGCGTCGCGGTGCATGGAGCCGGGCCACCTCGACCTGAATGG
AAGCCGGCGGCACCTCGCTAACGGATTCACCACTCCAAGAATTGGAGCCAATCAATTCTTGCGGAGAACT
GTGAATGCGCAAACCAACCCTTGATCGGGGAAGAACAGTATGTCGAGCTATTTTTTGACTTACTGGGGAT
CAAGCCTGATTGGGAGAAAATAAAATATCCCCTATAGTGAGTCGTATTACATGGTCATAGCTGTTTCCTG
GCAGCTCTGGCCCGTGTCTCAAAATCTCTGATGTTACATTGCACAAGATAAAAATATATCATCATGCCTC
CTCTAGACCAAAGCTGGTCTCACTACAACTTGCGCTGGGGTTAGTCCGTGGGCTTGACAGAGAACTGGTA
GAAGGCGTTGGACGGTTTCAAGAGCCTGTTTGCCACCGTCATGACTAGCAATCGCTACAACTTGATCTGG
GGTGAGTCCGTGGGCTTGACAGAGAACTGGAAGGAGGCGCTGAACCGTCTCAAGAGCCTGTTTGCCACCA
ATATTACTAGCAATCGCTACCACGAGACCATATCTGGTCGAGCCACCCATGACCAAAATCCCTTAACGTG
AGTTACGCGTCGTTCCACTGAGCGTCAGACCCCGTAGAAAAGATCAAAGGATCTTCTTGAGATCCTTTTT
TTCTGCGCGTAATCTGCTGCTTGCAAACAAAAAAACCACCGCTACCAGCGGTGGTTTGTTTGCCGGATCA
AGAGCTACCAACTCTTTTTCCGAAGGTAACTGGCTTCAGCAGAGCGCAGATACCAAATACTGTTCTTCTA
GTGTAGCCGTAGTTAGGCCACCACTTCAAGAACTCTGTAGCACCGCCTACATACCTCGCTCTGCTAATCC
TGTTACCAGTGGCTGCTGCCAGTGGCGATAAGTCGTGTCTTACCGGGTTGGACTCAAGACGATAGTTACC
GGATAAGGCGCAGCGGTCGGGCTGAACGGGGGGTTCGTGCACACAGCCCAGCTTGGAGCGAACGACCTAC
ACCGAACTGAGATACCTACAGCGTGAGCTATGAGAAAGCGCCACGCTTCCCGAAGGGAGAAAGGCGGACA
GGTATCCGGTAAGCGGCAGGGTCGGAACAGGAGAGCGCACGAGGGAGCTTCCAGGGGGAAACGCCTGGTA
TCTTTATAGTCCTGTCGGGTTTCGCCACCTCTGACTTGAGCGTCGATTTTTGTGATGCTCGTCAGGGGGG
CGGAGCCTATGGAAAAACGCCAGCAACGCGGCCTTTTTACGGTTCCTGGCCTTTTGCTGGCCTTTTGCTC
ACATGTTCTTTCCTGCGTTATCCACAGAATCAGGGGATAACGCAGGAAAGAACATGAATTAATTCTCATG
TTTGACAGCTTATCATCGATTAGCTTTAATGCGGTAGTTTATCACAGTTAAATTGCTAACGCAGTCAGGC
ACCGTGTATGAAATCTAACAATGCGCTCATCGTCATCCTCGGCACCGTCACCCTGGATGCTGTAGGCATA
GGCTTGGTTATGCCGGTACTGCCGGGCCTCTTGCGGGATATCGTCCATTCCGACAGCATCGCCAGTCACT
ATGGCGTGCTGCTAGCGCTATATGCGTTGATGCAATTTCTATGCGCACCCGTTCTCGGAGCACTGTCCGA
CCGCTTTGGCCGCCGCCCAGTCCTGCTCGCTTCGCTACTTGGAGCCACTATCGACTACGCGATCATGGCG
ACCACACCCGTCCTGTGGATTCTCTACGCCGGACGCATCGTGGCCGGCATCACCGGCGCCACAGGTGCGG
TTGCTGGCGCCTATATCGCCGACATCACCGATGGGGAAGATCGGGCTCGCCACTTCGGGCTCATGAGCGC
TTGTTTCGGCGTGGGTATGGTGGCAGGCCCCGTGGCCGGGGGACTGTTGGGCGCCATCTCCTTACATGCA
CCATTCCTTGCGGCGGCGGTGCTCAACGGCCTCAACCTACTACTGGGCTGCTTCCTAATGCAGGAGTCGC
ATAAGGGAGAGCGCCGACCCATGCCCTTGAGAGCCTTCAACCCAGTCAGCTCCTTCCGGTGGGCGCGGGG
CATGACTATCGTCGCCGCACTTATGACTGTCTTCTTTATCATGCAACTCGTAGGACAGGTGCCGGCAGCG
CTCTGGGTCATTTTCGGCGAGGACCGCTTTCGCTGGAGCGCGACGATGATCGGCCTGTCGCTTGCGGTAT
TCGGAATCTTGCACGCCCTCGCTCAAGCCTTCGTCACTGGTCCCGCCACCAAACGTTTCGGCGAGAAGCA
GGCCATTATCGCCGGCATGGCGGCCGACGCGCTGGGCTACGTCTTGCTGGCGTTCGCGACGCGAGGCTGG
ATGGCCTTCCCCATTATGATTCTTCTCGCTTCCGGCGGCATCGGGATGCCCGCGTTGCAGGCCATGCTGT
CCAGGCAGGTAGATGACGACCATCAGGGACAGCTTCAAGGATCGCTCGCGGCTCTTACCAGCCTAACTTC
GATCATTGGACCGCTGATCGTCACGGCGATTTATGCCGCCTCGGCGAGCACATGGAACGGGTTGGCATGG
ATTGTAGGCGCC
Features (pLannotate 1.2.2; 6 found; start..end, strand, type, name):
    164..238     +  CDS            KanR (fragment): aminoglycoside phosphotransferase; aphA-3; confers resistance to kanamycin
    241..259     -  promoter       T7 promoter: promoter for bacteriophage T7 RNA polymerase
    687..1275    +  rep_origin     ori: high-copy-number ColE1/pMB1/pBR322/pUC origin of replication
   1347..1386    -  rep_origin     RSF ori (fragment): Plasmids containing the RSF 1030 origin of replication can be propagated in E. coli cells that contain additional plasmids with compatible origins.
   1402..1430    +  promoter       tet promoter: E. coli promoter for tetracycline efflux protein gene
   1478..66      +  CDS            TcR (across the origin): tetracycline efflux protein; tet; confers resistance to tetracycline
