[The description below was written by a language model from this plasmid's Addgene catalogue record and pLannotate feature annotations shown in this document.]
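Description:
RVD-AC3 is a small bacterial module plasmid (about 2.6 kb) from a library of parts for one-step assembly of custom TALE repeat arrays, such as those used to build DdCBE mitochondrial base editors or other TALE-based proteins. It is built on a "TetR T vector", a TA-cloning backbone, and the depositor notes that the insert sits in the TA site of that vector. The plasmid is maintained in E. coli at high copy through a ColE1/pUC-type origin and is selected with tetracycline, conferred by a tetracycline efflux gene (TcR) driven by its native tet promoter. This gene spans the numbering origin of the circular sequence record. The annotation also picks up a short kanamycin-resistance fragment and a short RSF origin fragment, which appear to be non-functional remnants of vector construction, as well as a T7 promoter near the cloning region.

The payload is a synthetic dimer of two TALE repeats carrying the repeat-variable diresidues NI and HD, which by the standard TALE code recognise adenine and cytosine respectively, consistent with "AC" in the name. The dimer is designated for position 3 of an array, so the module is meant to be joined in a defined order with other position-specific dimer modules to produce a DNA-binding domain targeting a chosen sequence. The automated feature table does not annotate the RVD insert itself. It presumably lies in the unannotated stretch between the T7 promoter and the origin, but the record does not give its coordinates. The flanking sites or enzymes used for assembly are also not stated. The plasmid is a cloning intermediate, not an expression vector, and no eukaryotic regulatory elements are recorded.
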