Addgene plasmid #173250: RVD-AC3
Purpose: One-step assembly of custom RVD arrays to construct DdCBE, TALE, etc.
Depositing lab: Bin Shen. Depositing organization: Nanjing Medical University. Publication: Precision modeling of mitochondrial diseases in zebrafish via DdCBE-mediated mtDNA base editing. Guo J, Zhang X, Chen X, Sun H, Dai Y, Wang J, Qian X, Tan L, Lou X, Shen B. Cell Discov. 2021 Sep 3;7(1):78. doi: 10.1038/s41421-021-00307-9. PubMed 34480028.
Backbone
  Vector backbone: TetR T vector
  Vector type: Unspecified
Growth in bacteria
  Bacterial resistance: Tetracycline, 10 μg/mL
  Growth temperature: 37°C
  Growth strain: DH5alpha
  Copy number: High Copy
Gene/Insert
  Gene/Insert name: NI-HD dimer RVD at Position3
  Species: Synthetic
  Mutation: no
  Cloning method: Restriction Enzyme; 5′ cloning site Unknown (unknown if destroyed)
Terms and licenses: Academic/Nonprofit Terms; Industry Terms: Not Available to Industry
Depositor comments: RVD is inserted into TA site of TetR T vector
How to cite: RVD-AC3 was a gift from Bin Shen (Addgene plasmid # 173250 ; http://n2t.net/addgene:173250 ; RRID:Addgene_173250)
