>Addgene plasmid #173250 | RVD-AC3 | depositor partial sequence | sequence record 336205 | RVD flanked by two Bsa I sites
GGTCTCGTGGTAGCGATTGCTAGTAATATTGGTGGCAAACAGGCTCTTGAGACGGTTCAGCGCCTCCTTC
CAGTTCTCTGTCAAGCCCACGGACTCACCCCAGATCAAGTTGTAGCGATTGCTAGTCATGACGGTGGCAA
ACAGGCTCTTGAAACCGTCCAACGCCTTCTACCAGTTCTCTGTCAAGCCCACGGACTAACCCCAGCGCAA
GTTGTAGTGAGACC
